>Addgene plasmid #228904 | MPC1-AA-FLAG | addgene full sequence | sequence record 460265 | Addgene NGS Result
GACGGATCGGGAGATCTCCCGATCCCCTATGGTGCACTCTCAGTACAATCTGCTCTGATGCCGCATAGTT
AAGCCAGTATCTGCTCCCTGCTTGTGTGTTGGAGGTCGCTGAGTAGTGCGCGAGCAAAATTTAAGCTACA
ACAAGGCAAGGCTTGACCGACAATTGCATGAAGAATCTGCTTAGGGTTAGGCGTTTTGCGCTGCTTCGCG
ATGTACGGGCCAGATATACGCGTTGACATTGATTATTGACTAGTTATTAATAGTAATCAATTACGGGGTC
ATTAGTTCATAGCCCATATATGGAGTTCCGCGTTACATAACTTACGGTAAATGGCCCGCCTGGCTGACCG
CCCAACGACCCCCGCCCATTGACGTCAATAATGACGTATGTTCCCATAGTAACGCCAATAGGGACTTTCC
ATTGACGTCAATGGGTGGAGTATTTACGGTAAACTGCCCACTTGGCAGTACATCAAGTGTATCATATGCC
AAGTACGCCCCCTATTGACGTCAATGACGGTAAATGGCCCGCCTGGCATTATGCCCAGTACATGACCTTA
TGGGACTTTCCTACTTGGCAGTACATCTACGTATTAGTCATCGCTATTACCATGGTGATGCGGTTTTGGC
AGTACATCAATGGGCGTGGATAGCGGTTTGACTCACGGGGATTTCCAAGTCTCCACCCCATTGACGTCAA
TGGGAGTTTGTTTTGGCACCAAAATCAACGGGACTTTCCAAAATGTCGTAACAACTCCGCCCCATTGACG
CAAATGGGCGGTAGGCGTGTACGGTGGGAGGTCTATATAAGCAGAGCTCTCTGGCTAACTAGAGAACCCA
CTGCTTACTGGCTTATCGAAATTAATACGACTCACTATAGGGAGACCCAAGCTGGCTAGCGTTTAAACTT
AAGCTTGGTACCGAGCTCGGATCCCCGCCACCATGGCAGGCGCTCTCGTTAGAAAGGCCGCCGACTACGT
GCAGAGCAAGGACTTCAGGGACTACCTGATGTCTACCCACTTCTGGGGCCCTGTGGCTAACTGGGGACTG
CCTATCGCCGCCATCAACGACATGGCTGCCTCTCCAGAGATCATCAGCGGCAGGATGACATTCGCCCTGT
GCTGCTACAGCCTGACCTTCATGAGATTCGCCTACAAGGTGCAGCCTAGGAACTGGCTGCTGTTCGCCTG
CCACGTGACAAATGAAGTGGCCCAGCTGATCCAAGGCGGCAGGCTGATCAACTACGAGATGAGCAAGAGG
CCCTCTGCCGGCGGAGGCGACTACAAGGACGACGACGATAAGTGACTCGAGTCTAGAGGGCCCGTTTAAA
CCCGCTGATCAGCCTCGACTGTGCCTTCTAGTTGCCAGCCATCTGTTGTTTGCCCCTCCCCCGTGCCTTC
CTTGACCCTGGAAGGTGCCACTCCCACTGTCCTTTCCTAATAAAATGAGGAAATTGCATCGCATTGTCTG
AGTAGGTGTCATTCTATTCTGGGGGGTGGGGTGGGGCAGGACAGCAAGGGGGAGGATTGGGAAGACAATA
GCAGGCATGCTGGGGATGCGGTGGGCTCTATGGCTTCTGAGGCGGAAAGAACCAGCTGGGGCTCTAGGGG
GTATCCCC
[124 nt withheld, positions 1619-1742]
C
[91 nt withheld, positions 1744-1834]
A
[49 nt withheld, positions 1836-1884]
CCTTTGACGTTGGAGTCCACGTTCTTT
[37 nt withheld, positions 1912-1948]
ACCCTATCTCGGTCTATTCTTTTGATTTATAAGGGATTTTGCCGATTTCGGCCTATTGGTTAAAAAATGA
GCTGATTTAACAAAAATTTAACGCGAATTAATTCTGTGGAATGTGTGTCAGTTAGGGTGTGGAAAGTCCC
CAGGCTCCCCAGCAGGCAGAAGTATGCAAAGCATGCATCTCAATTAGTCAGCAACCAGGTGTGGAAAGTC
CCCAGGCTCCCCAGCAGGCAGAAGTATGCAAAGCATGCATCTCAATTAGTCAGCAACCATAGTCCCGCCC
CTAACTCCGCCCATCCCGCCCCTAACTCCGCCCAGTTCCGCCCATTCTCCGCCCCATGGCTGACTAATTT
TTTTTATTTATGCAGAGGCCGAGGCCGCCTCTGCCTCTGAGCTATTCCAGAAGTAGTGAGGAGGCTTTTT
TGGAGGCCTAGGCTTTTGCAAAAAGCTCCCGGGAGCTTGTATATCCATTTTCGGATCTGATCAAGAGACA
GGATGAGGATCGTTTCGCATGATTGAACAAGATGGATTGCACGCAGGTTCTCCGGCCGCTTGGGTGGAGA
GGCTATTCGGCTATGACTGGGCACAACAGACAATCGGCTGCTCTGATGCCGCCGTGTTCCGGCTGTCAGC
GCAGGGGCGCCCGGTTCTTTTTGTCAAGACCGACCTGTCCGGTGCCCTGAATGAACTGCAGGACGAGGCA
GCGCGGCTATCGTGGCTGGCCACGACGGGCGTTCCTTGCGCAGCTGTGCTCGACGTTGTCACTGAAGCGG
GAAGGGACTGGCTGCTATTGGGCGAAGTGCCGGGGCAGGATCTCCTGTCATCTCACCTTGCTCCTGCCGA
GAAAGTATCCATCATGGCTGATGCAATGCGGCGGCTGCATACGCTTGATCCGGCTACCTGCCCATTCGAC
CACCAAGCGAAACATCGCATCGAGCGAGCACGTACTCGGATGGAAGCCGGTCTTGTCGATCAGGATGATC
TGGACGAAGAGCATCAGGGGCTCGCGCCAGCCGAACTGTTCGCCAGGCTCAAGGCGCGCATGCCCGACGG
CGAGGATCTCGTCGTGACCCATGGCGATGCCTGCTTGCCGAATATCATGGTGGAAAATGGCCGCTTTTCT
GGATTCATCGACTGTGGCCGGCTGGGTGTGGCGGACCGCTATCAGGACATAGCGTTGGCTACCCGTGATA
TTGCTGAAGAGCTTGGCGGCGAATGGGCTGACCGCTTCCTCGTGCTTTACGGTATCGCCGCTCCCGATTC
GCAGCGCATCGCCTTCTATCGCCTTCTTGACGAGTTCTTCTGAGCGGGACTCTGGGGTTCGAAATGACCG
ACCAAGCGACGCCCAACCTGCCATCACGAGATTTCGATTCCACCGCCGCCTTCTATGAAAGGTTGGGCTT
CGGAATCGTTTTCCGGGACGCCGGCTGGATGATCCTCCAGCGCGGGGATCTCATGCTGGAGTTCTTCGCC
CACCCCAACTTGTTTATTGCAGCTTATAATGGTTACAAATAAAGCAATAGCATCACAAATTTCACAAATA
AAGCATTTTTTTCACTGCATTCTAGTTGTGGTTTGTCCAAACTCATCAATGTATCTTATCATGTCTGTAT
ACCGTCGACCTCTAGCTAGAGCTTGGCGTAATCATGGTCATAGCTGTTTCCTGTGTGAAATTGTTATCCG
CTCACAATTCCACACAACATACGAGCCGGAAGCATAAAGTGTAAAGCCTGGGGTGCCTAATGAGTGAGCT
AACTCACATTAATTGCGTTGCGCTCACTGCCCGCTTTCCAGTCGGGAAACCTGTCGTGCCAGCTGCATTA
ATGAATCGGCCAACGCGCGGGGAGAGGCGGTTTGCGTATTGGGCGCTCTTCCGCTTCCTCGCTCACTGAC
TCGCTGCGCTCGGTCGTTCGGCTGCGGCGAGCGGTATCAGCTCACTCAAAGGCGGTAATACGGTTATCCA
CAGAATCAGGGGATAACGCAGGAAAGAACATGTGAGCAAAAGGCCAGCAAAAGGCCAGGAACCGTAAAAA
GGCCGCGTTGCTGGCGTTTTTCCATAGGCTCCGCCCCCCTGACGAGCATCACAAAAATCGACGCTCAAGT
CAGAGGTGGCGAAACCCGACAGGACTATAAAGATACCAGGCGTTTCCCCCTGGAAGCTCCCTCGTGCGCT
CTCCTGTTCCGACCCTGCCGCTTACCGGATACCTGTCCGCCTTTCTCCCTTCGGGAAGCGTGGCGCTTTC
TCATAGCTCACGCTGTAGGTATCTCAGTTCGGTGTAGGTCGTTCGCTCCAAGCTGGGCTGTGTGCACGAA
CCCCCCGTTCAGCCCGACCGCTGCGCCTTATCCGGTAACTATCGTCTTGAGTCCAACCCGGTAAGACACG
ACTTATCGCCACTGGCAGCAGCCACTGGTAACAGGATTAGCAGAGCGAGGTATGTAGGCGGTGCTACAGA
GTTCTTGAAGTGGTGGCCTAACTACGGCTACACTAGAAGAACAGTATTTGGTATCTGCGCTCTGCTGAAG
CCAGTTACCTTCGGAAAAAGAGTTGGTAGCTCTTGATCCGGCAAACAAACCACCGCTGGTAGCGGTGGTT
TTTTTGTTTGCAAGCAGCAGATTACGCGCAGAAAAAAAGGATCTCAAGAAGATCCTTTGATCTTTTCTAC
GGGGTCTGACGCTCAGTGGAACGAAAACTCACGTTAAGGGATTTTGGTCATGAGATTATCAAAAAGGATC
TTCACCTAGATCCTTTTAAATTAAAAATGAAGTTTTAAATCAATCTAAAGTATATATGAGTAAACTTGGT
CTGACAGTTACCAATGCTTAATCAGTGAGGCACCTATCTCAGCGATCTGTCTATTTCGTTCATCCATAGT
TGCCTGACTCCCCGTCGTGTAGATAACTACGATACGGGAGGGCTTACCATCTGGCCCCAGTGCTGCAATG
ATACCGCGAGACCCACGCTCACCGGCTCCAGATTTATCAGCAATAAACCAGCCAGCCGGAAGGGCCGAGC
GCAGAAGTGGTCCTGCAACTTTATCCGCCTCCATCCAGTCTATTAATTGTTGCCGGGAAGCTAGAGTAAG
TAGTTCGCCAGTTAATAGTTTGCGCAACGTTGTTGCCATTGCTACAGGCATCGTGGTGTCACGCTCGTCG
TTTGGTATGGCTTCATTCAGCTCCGGTTCCCAACGATCAAGGCGAGTTACATGATCCCCCATGTTGTGCA
AAAAAGCGGTTAGCTCCTTCGGTCCTCCGATCGTTGTCAGAAGTAAGTTGGCCGCAGTGTTATCACTCAT
GGTTATGGCAGCACTGCATAATTCTCTTACTGTCATGCCATCCGTAAGATGCTTTTCTGTGACTGGTGAG
TACTCAACCAAGTCATTCTGAGAATAGTGTATGCGGCGACCGAGTTGCTCTTGCCCGGCGTCAATACGGG
ATAATACCGCGCCACATAGCAGAACTTTAAAAGTGCTCATCATTGGAAAACGTTCTTCGGGGCGAAAACT
CTCAAGGATCTTACCGCTGTTGAGATCCAGTTCGATGTAACCCACTCGTGCACCCAACTGATCTTCAGCA
TCTTTTACTTTCACCAGCGTTTCTGGGTGAGCAAAAACAGGAAGGCAAAATGCCGCAAAAAAGGGAATAA
GGGCGACACGGAAATGTTGAATACTCATACTCTTCCTTTTTCAATATTATTGAAGCATTTATCAGGGTTA
TTGTCTCATGAGCGGATACATATTTGAATGTATTTAGAAAAATAAACAAATAGGGGTTCCGCGCACATTT
CCCCGAAAAGTGCCACCTGACGTC
Features (pLannotate 1.2.2; 21 found; start..end, strand, type, name):
     28..80      -  misc_feature   bom (fragment): basis of mobility region from pBR322
    235..614     +  enhancer       CMV enhancer: human cytomegalovirus immediate early enhancer
    615..818     +  promoter       CMV promoter: human cytomegalovirus (CMV) immediate early promoter
    814..847     +  LTR            5' LTR (truncated) (fragment): truncated 5' long terminal repeat (LTR) from HIV-1
    863..881     +  promoter       T7 promoter: promoter for bacteriophage T7 RNA polymerase
    943..1269    +  CDS            Mpc1: MPC1_MOUSE - Also known as Brp44l. Experimental evidence at protein level: Swiss-Prot protein existence level 1. Mediates the uptake of pyruvate into mitochondria. From Mus musculus (Mouse).
   1282..1302    +  CDS            3xFLAG (fragment): three tandem FLAG® epitope tags
   1349..1573    +  polyA_signal   bGH poly(A) signal: bovine growth hormone polyadenylation signal
   1577..1598    +  promoter       SV40 promoter (fragment): SV40 enhancer and early promoter
   1619..2047    +  rep_origin     f1 ori (sequence partly withheld): f1 bacteriophage origin of replication; arrow indicates direction of (+) strand synthesis
   2061..2390    +  promoter       SV40 promoter: SV40 enhancer and early promoter
   2457..3248    +  CDS            neo: KKA2_KLEPN - Also known as kan, nptII. Experimental evidence at protein level: Swiss-Prot protein existence level 1. Resistance to kanamycin, neomycin, paromomycin, ribostamycin, butirosin and gentamicin B. From Klebsiella pneumoniae.
   3272..3430    +  CDS            ble (fragment): BLE_KLEPN - Experimental evidence at protein level: Swiss-Prot protein existence level 1. Binding protein with a strong affinity to the bleomycin family of antibiotics. Binds to CL990; an antimitotic-antibiotic compound. From Klebsiella pneumoniae.
   3425..3546    +  polyA_signal   SV40 poly(A) signal: SV40 polyadenylation signal
   3619..3635    -  protein_bind   lac operator: The lac repressor binds to the lac operator to inhibit transcription in E. coli. This inhibition can be relieved by adding lactose or isopropyl-β-D-thiogalactopyranoside (IPTG). lac repressor encoded by lacI
   3643..3673    -  promoter       lac promoter: promoter for the E. coli lac operon
   3688..3709    -  protein_bind   CAP binding site: CAP binding activates transcription in the presence of cAMP. E. coli catabolite activator protein
   3722..3814    -  CDS            lacI (fragment): lac repressor; lacI; The lac repressor binds to the lac operator to inhibit transcription in E. coli. This inhibition can be relieved by adding lactose or isopropyl-β-D-thiogalactopyranoside (IPTG).
   3997..4585    -  rep_origin     ori: high-copy-number ColE1/pMB1/pBR322/pUC origin of replication
   4756..5616    -  CDS            AmpR: β-lactamase; bla; confers resistance to ampicillin, carbenicillin, and related antibiotics
   5617..5721    -  promoter       AmpR promoter: bla
