[The description below was written by a language model from this plasmid's Addgene catalogue record and pLannotate feature annotations shown in this document.]
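Description:
MPC1-AA-FLAG is a mammalian expression plasmid built on the pcDNA3.1 backbone, about 5.75 kb in total, that drives expression of a mutant mouse mitochondrial pyruvate carrier 1 (Mpc1, also known as Brp44l). It is propagated in E. coli through a high-copy ColE1/pUC-type origin and selected with ampicillin via the β-lactamase gene and its own promoter. An f1 phage origin is also present. For selection in mammalian cells, an SV40 enhancer/early promoter drives the neomycin phosphotransferase gene, terminated by an SV40 polyadenylation signal, which allows G418 selection of stable transfectants. Several short annotations in the feature table (fragments of an HIV-1 LTR, ble, lacI and a second SV40 promoter piece) appear to be partial sequence matches to backbone regions rather than functional elements.

The payload is a roughly 330 bp Mpc1 coding sequence cloned between BamHI and XhoI sites, both retained. It sits downstream of the human CMV immediate-early enhancer and promoter and upstream of the bovine growth hormone polyadenylation signal. A T7 promoter lies between the CMV promoter and the insert, as is standard in this backbone. Lysines 45 and 46 of MPC1 are both replaced with alanine, which according to the record blocks acetylation at this motif. The protein carries a C-terminal FLAG epitope. The annotation software labels the tag as a short fragment of 3xFLAG, and its length fits a single FLAG unit, which can be used for antibody-based detection or pulldown. The construct serves to express an acetylation-deficient MPC1 in mammalian cells, and the associated work concerns mitochondrial pyruvate transport in presynaptic metabolism and neurotransmission.
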