Addgene plasmid #228904: MPC1-AA-FLAG
Purpose: Expression of mouse MPC1 in which K45 and K46 motif sites were replaced with alanine blocking acetylation with a C terminal FLAG tag
Depositing lab: Ghazaleh Ashrafi. Depositing organization: Washington University in Saint Louis. Publication: Mitochondrial pyruvate transport regulates presynaptic metabolism and neurotransmission. Tiwari A, Myeong J, Hashemiaghdam A, Stunault MI, Zhang H, Niu X, Laramie MA, Sponagel J, Shriver LP, Patti GJ, Klyachko VA, Ashrafi G. Sci Adv. 2024 Nov 15;10(46):eadp7423. doi: 10.1126/sciadv.adp7423. Epub 2024 Nov 15. PubMed 39546604.
Backbone
  Vector backbone: pcDNA3.1
  Backbone size w/o insert (bp): 5389
  Total vector size (bp): 5749
  Vector type: Mammalian Expression
  Selectable markers: Neomycin (select with G418)
Growth in bacteria
  Bacterial resistance: Ampicillin, 100 μg/mL
  Growth temperature: 37°C
  Growth strain: DH5alpha
  Copy number: Unknown
Gene/Insert
  Gene/Insert name: MPC1 (alt name: mitochondrial pyruvate carrier 1)
  Species: M. musculus (mouse)
  Insert size (bp): 336
  Mutation: K45 and K46 motif sites were both replaced with alanines
  Entrez Gene: Mpc1 (a.k.a. 0610006G08Rik, 3830411I18Rik, Brp44l)
  Promoter: CMV
  Tag / fusion protein: FLAG (C terminal on insert)
  Cloning method: Restriction Enzyme; 5′ cloning site BamHI (not destroyed); 3′ cloning site XhoI (not destroyed)
  Sequencing primers: 5′ CTCGGATCCCCGCCACCATGGC
Terms and licenses: Academic/Nonprofit Terms; Industry Terms: Not Available to Industry
Depositor comments: Please visit https://pubmed.ncbi.nlm.nih.gov/38562794/ for bioRxiv preprint.
How to cite: MPC1-AA-FLAG was a gift from Ghazaleh Ashrafi (Addgene plasmid # 228904 ; http://n2t.net/addgene:228904 ; RRID:Addgene_228904)
